Addgene plasmid #23822: pDONR223-ACVR1
Depositing lab: William Hahn & David Root. Depositing organization: Dana-Farber Cancer Institute. Publication: COT drives resistance to RAF inhibition through MAP kinase pathway reactivation. Johannessen CM, Boehm JS, Kim SY, Thomas SR, Wardwell L, Johnson LA, Emery CM, Stransky N, Cogdill AP, Barretina J, Caponigro G, Hieronymus H, Murray RR, Salehi-Ashtiani K, Hill DE, Vidal M, Zhao JJ, Yang X, Alkan O, Kim S, Harris JL, Wilson CJ, Myer VE, Finan PM, Root DE, Roberts TM, Golub T, Flaherty KT, Dummer R, Weber BL, Sellers WR, Schlegel R, Wargo JA, Hahn WC, Garraway LA. Nature. 2010 Dec 16;468(7326):968-72. doi: 10.1038/nature09627 PubMed 21107320.
Backbone
  Vector backbone: pDONR223
  Backbone manufacturer: Invitrogen
  Backbone size w/o insert (bp): 5005
  Vector type: Gateway Donor vector
Growth in bacteria
  Bacterial resistance: Spectinomycin, 50 μg/mL
  Growth temperature: 37°C
  Growth strain: DH5alpha
  Copy number: High Copy
Gene/Insert
  Gene/Insert name: ACVR1 (alt name: activin A receptor, type I)
  Species: H. sapiens (human)
  Insert size (bp): 1530
  Entrez Gene: ACVR1 (a.k.a. ACTRI, ACVR1A, ACVRLK2, ALK2, FOP, SKR1, TSRI)
  Cloning method: Gateway Cloning
  Sequencing primers: 5′ M13pUC-fwd; 3′ M13rev
Terms and licenses: Academic/Nonprofit Terms; Industry Terms: Not Available to Industry
Depositor comments: The ORF has no Stop codon. This design enables easy recombination into a destination vector to add an epitope tag of choice and Stop codon to the ORF. Do NOT use this plasmid directly for transfections. A set of 4 custom lentiviral vectors is available ( pLX301 (http://www.addgene.org/25895/) , pLX302 (http://www.addgene.org/25896/) , pLX303 (http://www.addgene.org/25897/) , pLX304 (http://www.addgene.org/25890/) ) to be used to express these ORFs in mammalian cells. These plasmids are not included in the kit and must be ordered separately.
How to cite: pDONR223-ACVR1 was a gift from William Hahn & David Root (Addgene plasmid # 23822 ; http://n2t.net/addgene:23822 ; RRID:Addgene_23822)
