[The description below was written by a language model from this plasmid's Addgene catalogue record.]
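Description:
pDONR223-ACVR1 is a Gateway entry clone built in the pDONR223 donor backbone (about 5 kb without insert), carrying the human ACVR1 open reading frame, which encodes activin A receptor type I, also known as ALK2. The roughly 1.5 kb insert was introduced by Gateway recombination. The plasmid is maintained at high copy in standard E. coli cloning strains and selected with spectinomycin. The record includes no feature table, so the origin of replication and the exact recombination sites flanking the ORF are not itemised. In general, an insert recombined into a pDONR vector ends up flanked by attL sites that allow its transfer into attR-containing destination vectors by an LR reaction. M13 forward and reverse priming sites bracket the insert for sequence verification.

The ORF is cloned without a stop codon. This "open" configuration lets the coding sequence be recombined into a destination vector that supplies a C-terminal epitope tag and the terminating stop codon in frame. The record lists no promoter driving the insert, and the depositors state that the plasmid should not be transfected directly; it serves as a shuttle and archival source of the ACVR1 coding sequence. They point to a companion set of lentiviral destination vectors (the pLX301 to pLX304 series) for expressing such ORFs in mammalian cells. The clone is distributed as part of a kit of ORF clones associated with a published study that linked resistance to RAF inhibition with reactivation of the MAP kinase pathway. This association suggests use in gain-of-function expression studies or screens after transfer to an expression vector.
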