>Addgene plasmid #23822 | pDONR223-ACVR1 | depositor partial sequence | sequence record 11087 | Author sequence
ATGGTAGATGGAGTGATGATTCTTCCTGTGCTTATCATGATTGCTCTCCCCTCCCCTAGTATGGAAGATG
AGAAGCCCAAGGTCAACCCCAAACTCTACATGTGTGTGTGTGAAGGTCTCTCCTGCGGTAATGAGGACCA
CTGTGAAGGCCAGCAGTGCTTTTCCTCACTGAGCATCAACGATGGCTTCCACGTCTACCAGAAAGGCTGC
TTCCAGGTTTATGAGCAGGGAAAGATGACCTGTAAGACCCCGCCGTCCCCTGGCCAAGCTGTGGAGTGCT
GCCAAGGGGACTGGTGTAACAGGAACATCACGGCCCAGCTGCCCACTAAAGGAAAATCCTTCCCTGGAAC
ACAGAATTTCCACTTGGAGGTTGGCCTCATTATTCTCTCTGTAGTGTTCGCAGTATGTCTTTTAGCCTGC
CTGCTGGGAGTTGCTCTCCGAAAATTTAAAAGGCGCAACCAAGAACGCCTCAATCCCCGAGACGTGGAGT
ATGGCACTATCGAAGGGCTCATCACCACCAATGTTGGAGACAGCACTTTAGCAGATTTATTGGATCATTC
GTGTACATCAGGAAGTGGCTCTGGTCTTCCTTTTCTGGTACAAAGAACAGTGGCTCGCCAGATTACACTG
TTGGAGTGTGTCGGGAAAGGCAGGTATGGTGAGGTGTGGAGGGGCAGCTGGCAAGGGGAAAATGTTGCCG
TGAAGATCTTCTCCTCCCGTGATGAGAAGTCATGGTTCAGGGAAACGGAATTGTACAACACTGTGATGCT
GAGGCATGAAAATATCTTAGGTTTCATTGCTTCAGACATGACATCAAGACACTCCAGTACCCAGCTGTGG
TTAATTACACATTATCATGAAATGGGATCGTTGTACGACTATCTTCAGCTTACTACTCTGGATACAGTTA
GCTGCCTTCGAATAGTGCTGTCCATAGCTAGTGGTCTTGCACATTTGCACATAGAGATATTTGGGACCCA
AGGGAAACCAGCCATTGCCCATCGAGATTTAAAGAGCAAAAATATTCTGGTTAAGAAGAATGGACAGTGT
TGCATAGCAGATTTGGGCCTGGCAGTCATGCATTCCCAGAGCACCAATCAGCTTGATGTGGGGAACAATC
CCCGTGTGGGCACCAAGCGCTACATGGCCCCCGAAGTTCTAGATGAAACCATCCAGGTGGATTGTTTCGA
TTCTTATAAAAGGGTCGATATTTGGGCCTTTGGACTTGTTTTGTGGGAAGTGGCCAGGCGGATGGTGAGC
AATGGTATAGTGGAGGATTACAAGCCACCGTTCTACGATGTGGTTCCCAATGACCCAAGTTTTGAAGATA
TGAGGAAGGTAGTCTGTGTGGATCAACAAAGGCCAAACATACCCAACAGATGGTTCTCAGACCCGACATT
AACCTCTCTGGCCAAGCTAATGAAAGAATGCTGGTATCAAAATCCATCCGCAAGACTCACAGCACTGCGT
ATCAAAAAGACTTTGACCAAAATTGATAATTCCCTCGACAAATTGAAAACTGACTGTTGA
