>Addgene plasmid #23822 | pDONR223-ACVR1 | addgene partial sequence | sequence record 29700 | 23822 with M13pUC-fwd
CCAATAATGATTTTATTTTGACTGATAGTGACCTGTTCGTTGCAACAAATTGATGAGCAATGCTTTTTTA
TAATGCCAACTTTGTACAAAAAAGTTGGCATGGTAGATGGAGTGATGATTCTTCCTGTGCTTATCATGAT
TGCTCTCCCCTCCCCTAGTATGGAAGATGAGAAGCCCAAGGTCAACCCCAAACTCTACATGTGTGTGTGT
GAAGGTCTCTCCTGCGGTAATGAGGACCACTGTGAAGGCCAGCAGTGCTTTTCCTCACTGAGCATCAACG
ATGGCTTCCACGTCTACCAGAAAGGCTGCTTCCAGGTTTATGAGCAGGGAAAGATGACCTGTAAGACCCC
GCCGTCCCCTGGCCAAGCTGTGGAGTGCTGCCAAGGGGACTGGTGTAACAGGAACATCACGGCCCAGCTG
CCCACTAAAGGAAAATCCTTCCCTGGAACACAGAATTTCCACTTGGAGGTTGGCCTCATTATTCTCTCTG
TAGTGTTCGCAGTATGTCTTTTAGCCTGCCTGCTGGGAGTTGCTCTCCGAAAATTTAAAAGGCGCAACCA
AGAACGCCTCAATCCCCGAGACGTGGAGTATGGCACTATCGAAGGGCTCATCACCACCAATGTTGGAGAC
AGCACTTTAGCAGATTTATTGGATCATTCGTGTACATCAGGAAGTGGCTCTGGTCTTCCTTTTCTGGTAC
AAAGAACAGTGGCTCGCCAGATTACACTGTTGGAGTGTGTCGGGAAAGGCA
